>Addgene plasmid #222307 | Str-KDEL_SBP-EGFP-CD59 | addgene full sequence | sequence record 442329 | Addgene NGS Result
GACGGATCGGGAGATCTCCCGATCCCCTATGGTGCACTCTCAGTACAATCTGCTCTGATGCCGCATAGTT
AAGCCAGTATCTGCTCCCTGCTTGTGTGTTGGAGGTCGCTGAGTAGTGCGCGAGCAAAATTTAAGCTACA
ACAAGGCAAGGCTTGACCGACAATTGCATGAAGAATCTGCTTAGGGTTAGGCGTTTTGCGCTGCTTCGCG
ATGTACGGGCCAGATATACGCGTTGACATTGATTATTGACTAGTTATTAATAGTAATCAATTACGGGGTC
ATTAGTTCATAGCCCATATATGGAGTTCCGCGTTACATAACTTACGGTAAATGGCCCGCCTGGCTGACCG
CCCAACGACCCCCGCCCATTGACGTCAATAATGACGTATGTTCCCATAGTAACGCCAATAGGGACTTTCC
ATTGACGTCAATGGGTGGAGTATTTACGGTAAACTGCCCACTTGGCAGTACATCAAGTGTATCATATGCC
AAGTACGCCCCCTATTGACGTCAATGACGGTAAATGGCCCGCCTGGCATTATGCCCAGTACATGACCTTA
TGGGACTTTCCTACTTGGCAGTACATCTACGTATTAGTCATCGCTATTACCATGGTGATGCGGTTTTGGC
AGTACATCAATGGGCGTGGATAGCGGTTTGACTCACGGGGATTTCCAAGTCTCCACCCCATTGACGTCAA
TGGGAGTTTGTTTTGGCACCAAAATCAACGGGACTTTCCAAAATGTCGTAACAACTCCGCCCCATTGACG
CAAATGGGCGGTAGGCGTGTACGGTGGGAGGTCTATATAAGCAGAGCTCTCTGGCTAACTAGAGAACCCA
CTGCTTACTGGCTTATCGAAATTAATACGACTCACTATAGGGAGACCCAAGCTTGGTACCGAGCTCGGAT
CGATATCTGCGGCCTAGCTAGCGCTTAAGGCCTGTTAACCGGTATGGATGTATGCGTCCGTCTTGCCCTG
TGGCTCCTCTGGGGACTCCTCCTGCACCAGGGCCAGAGCCTCAGCCATAGTCACAGTGAGAAGGCGACAG
GAACCAGCTCGGGCGCCGGTTTAAACGACCCTAGCAAAGACTCAAAAGCTCAGGTGTCCGCTGCCGAGGC
TGGCATTACTGGAACATGGTACAATCAGCTCGGGAGCACCTTTATTGTGACTGCTGGAGCCGATGGAGCC
CTCACCGGAACATACGAATCTGCTGTGGGAAACGCCGAATCACGGTACGTCCTCACTGGCCGATACGATA
GTGCCCCTGCCACCGACGGATCTGGGACTGCCCTGGGATGGACTGTCGCTTGGAAAAACAACTACCGGAA
TGCTCATTCTGCCACAACATGGAGTGGACAGTACGTGGGAGGCGCTGAGGCTAGAATCAATACACAGTGG
CTGCTCACATCTGGCACAACCGAGGCAAATGCTTGGAAATCCACCCTGGTGGGACATGACACATTCACCA
AAGTGAAACCCTCCGCCGCTTCAATCGATGCCGCCAAAAAAGCCGGAGTCAACAACGGCAATCCTCTGGA
TGCCGTCCAGCAGCTCGGACCGAAAGATGAACTGTGAGCGGCCGCATAGATAACTGATCCAGTGTGCTGG
AATTAATTCGCTGTCTGCGAGGGCCAGCTGTTGGGGTGAGTACTCCCTCTCAAAAGCGGGCATGACTTCT
GCGCTAAGATTGTCAGTTTCCAAAAACGAGGAGGATTTGATATTCACCTGGCCCGCGGTGATGCCTTTGA
GGGTGGCCGCGTCCATCTGGTCAGAAAAGACAATCTTTTTGTTGTCAAGCTTGAGGTGTGGCAGGCTTGA
GATCTGGCCATACACTTGAGTGACAATGACATCCACTTTGCCTTTCTCTCCACAGGTGTCCACTCCCAGG
TCCAACTGCAGGTCGAGCATGCATCTAGGGCGGCCAATTCCGCCCCTCTCCCCCCCCCCCTCTCCCTCCC
CCCCCCCTAACGTTACTGGCCGAAGCCGCTTGGAATAAGGCCGGTGTGCGTTTGTCTATATGTTATTTTC
CACCATATTGCCGTCTTTTGGCAATGTGAGGGCCCGGAAACCTGGCCCTGTCTTCTTGACGAGCATTCCT
AGGGGTCTTTCCCCTCTCGCCAAAGGAATGCAAGGTCTGTTGAATGTCGTGAAGGAAGCAGTTCCTCTGG
AAGCTTCTTGAAGACAAACAACGTCTGTAGCGACCCTTTGCAGGCAGCGGAACCCCCCACCTGGCGACAG
GTGCCTCTGCGGCCAAAAGCCACGTGTATAAGATACACCTGCAAAGGCGGCACAACCCCAGTGCCACGTT
GTGAGTTGGATAGTTGTGGAAAGAGTCAAATGGCTCTCCTCAAGCGTATTCAACAAGGGGCTGAAGGATG
CCCAGAAGGTACCCCATTGTATGGGATCTGATCTGGGGCCTCGGTGCACATGCTTTACATGTGTTTAGTC
GAGGTTAAAAAAACGTCTAGGCCCCCCGAACCACGGGGACGTGGTTTTCCTTTGAAAAACACGATGATAA
GCTTGCCACAACCCGGGAGGCGCGCCATGTACAGGATGCAACTCCTGTCTTGCATTGCACTAAGTCTTGC
ACTTGTCACGAATTCCGACGAGAAGACCACTGGTTGGCGAGGTGGACACGTTGTTGAAGGACTGGCTGGG
GAACTTGAACAACTTCGTGCACGACTGGAGCATCACCCACAAGGTCAACGTGAACCACCTGCAGGTGTGA
GCAAGGGCGAGGAGCTGTTCACCGGGGTGGTGCCCATCCTGGTCGAGCTGGACGGCGACGTAAACGGCCA
CAAGTTCAGCGTGTCCGGCGAGGGCGAGGGCGATGCCACCTACGGCAAGCTGACCCTGAAGTTCATCTGC
ACCACCGGCAAGCTGCCCGTGCCCTGGCCCACCCTCGTGACCACCCTGACCTACGGCGTGCAGTGCTTCA
GCCGCTACCCCGACCACATGAAGCAGCACGACTTCTTCAAGTCCGCCATGCCCGAAGGCTACGTCCAGGA
GCGCACCATCTTCTTCAAGGACGACGGCAACTACAAGACCCGCGCCGAGGTGAAGTTCGAGGGCGACACC
CTGGTGAACCGCATCGAGCTGAAGGGCATCGACTTCAAGGAGGACGGCAACATCCTGGGGCACAAGCTGG
AGTACAACTACAACAGCCACAACGTCTATATCATGGCCGACAAGCAGAAGAACGGCATCAAGGTGAACTT
CAAGATCCGCCACAACATCGAGGACGGCAGCGTGCAGCTCGCCGACCACTACCAGCAGAACACCCCCATC
GGCGACGGCCCCGTGCTGCTGCCCGACAACCACTACCTGAGCACCCAGTCCGCCCTGAGCAAAGACCCCA
ACGAGAAGCGCGATCACATGGTCCTGCTGGAGTTCGTGACCGCCGCCGGGATCACTCTCGGCATGGACGA
GCTGTACAAGGGCCGGCCACTGCAGTGCTACAACTGTCCTAACCCAACCGCCGACTGCAAGACCGCCGTG
AACTGCAGCAGCGACTTCGACGCCTGCCTGATCACCAAGGCTGGCTTACAAGTGTACAACAAGTGCTGGA
AGTTCGAGCACTGCAACTTCAACGACGTGACCACCAGACTGAGAGAGAACGAGCTGACCTACTACTGCTG
CAAGAAGGACCTGTGCAACTTCAACGAGCAGCTGGAGAACGGCGGCACCAGCCTGAGCGAGAAGACCGTG
CTGCTGCTGGTGACTCCATTTCTGGCCGCCGCCTGGAGCCTGCATCCCTGATTAATTAACTCTAGATAAC
TGATCATAATCAGCCATACCACATTTGTAGAGGTTTTACTTGCTTTAAAAAACCTCCCACACCTCCCCCT
GAACCTGAAACATAAAATGAATGCAATTGTTGTTGTTAACTTGTTTATTGCAGCTTATAATGGTTACAAA
TAAAGCAATAGCATCACAAATTTCACAAATAAAGCATTTTTTTCACTGCATTCTAGTTGTGGTTTGTCCA
AACTCATCAATGTATCTTAACGCGTCGAGTGCATTCTAGTTGTGGTTTGTCCAAACTCATCAATGTATCT
TATCATGTCTGTATACCGTCGACCTCTAGCTAGAGCTTGGCGTAATCATGGTCATAGCTGTTTCCTGTGT
GAAATTGTTATCCGCTCACAATTCCACACAACATACGAGCCGGAAGCATAAAGTGTAAAGCCTGGGGTGC
CTAATGAGTGAGCTAACTCACATTAATTGCGTTGCGCTCACTGCCCGCTTTCCAGTCGGGAAACCTGTCG
TGCCAGCTGCATTAATGAATCGGCCAACGCGCGGGGAGAGGCGGTTTGCGTATTGGGCGCTCTTCCGCTT
CCTCGCTCACTGACTCGCTGCGCTCGGTCGTTCGGCTGCGGCGAGCGGTATCAGCTCACTCAAAGGCGGT
AATACGGTTATCCACAGAATCAGGGGATAACGCAGGAAAGAACATGTGAGCAAAAGGCCAGCAAAAGGCC
AGGAACCGTAAAAAGGCCGCGTTGCTGGCGTTTTTCCATAGGCTCCGCCCCCCTGACGAGCATCACAAAA
ATCGACGCTCAAGTCAGAGGTGGCGAAACCCGACAGGACTATAAAGATACCAGGCGTTTCCCCCTGGAAG
CTCCCTCGTGCGCTCTCCTGTTCCGACCCTGCCGCTTACCGGATACCTGTCCGCCTTTCTCCCTTCGGGA
AGCGTGGCGCTTTCTCATAGCTCACGCTGTAGGTATCTCAGTTCGGTGTAGGTCGTTCGCTCCAAGCTGG
GCTGTGTGCACGAACCCCCCGTTCAGCCCGACCGCTGCGCCTTATCCGGTAACTATCGTCTTGAGTCCAA
CCCGGTAAGACACGACTTATCGCCACTGGCAGCAGCCACTGGTAACAGGATTAGCAGAGCGAGGTATGTA
GGCGGTGCTACAGAGTTCTTGAAGTGGTGGCCTAACTACGGCTACACTAGAAGAACAGTATTTGGTATCT
GCGCTCTGCTGAAGCCAGTTACCTTCGGAAAAAGAGTTGGTAGCTCTTGATCCGGCAAACAAACCACCGC
TGGTAGCGGTGGTTTTTTTGTTTGCAAGCAGCAGATTACGCGCAGAAAAAAAGGATCTCAAGAAGATCCT
TTGATCTTTTCTACGGGGTCTGACGCTCAGTGGAACGAAAACTCACGTTAAGGGATTTTGGTCATGAGAT
TATCAAAAAGGATCTTCACCTAGATCCTTTTAAATTAAAAATGAAGTTTTAAATCAATCTAAAGTATATA
TGAGTAAACTTGGTCTGACAGTTACCAATGCTTAATCAGTGAGGCACCTATCTCAGCGATCTGTCTATTT
CGTTCATCCATAGTTGCCTGACTCCCCGTCGTGTAGATAACTACGATACGGGAGGGCTTACCATCTGGCC
CCAGTGCTGCAATGATACCGCGAGACCCACGCTCACCGGCTCCAGATTTATCAGCAATAAACCAGCCAGC
CGGAAGGGCCGAGCGCAGAAGTGGTCCTGCAACTTTATCCGCCTCCATCCAGTCTATTAATTGTTGCCGG
GAAGCTAGAGTAAGTAGTTCGCCAGTTAATAGTTTGCGCAACGTTGTTGCCATTGCTACAGGCATCGTGG
TGTCACGCTCGTCGTTTGGTATGGCTTCATTCAGCTCCGGTTCCCAACGATCAAGGCGAGTTACATGATC
CCCCATGTTGTGCAAAAAAGCGGTTAGCTCCTTCGGTCCTCCGATCGTTGTCAGAAGTAAGTTGGCCGCA
GTGTTATCACTCATGGTTATGGCAGCACTGCATAATTCTCTTACTGTCATGCCATCCGTAAGATGCTTTT
CTGTGACTGGTGAGTACTCAACCAAGTCATTCTGAGAATAGTGTATGCGGCGACCGAGTTGCTCTTGCCC
GGCGTCAATACGGGATAATACCGCGCCACATAGCAGAACTTTAAAAGTGCTCATCATTGGAAAACGTTCT
TCGGGGCGAAAACTCTCAAGGATCTTACCGCTGTTGAGATCCAGTTCGATGTAACCCACTCGTGCACCCA
ACTGATCTTCAGCATCTTTTACTTTCACCAGCGTTTCTGGGTGAGCAAAAACAGGAAGGCAAAATGCCGC
AAAAAAGGGAATAAGGGCGACACGGAAATGTTGAATACTCATACTCTTCCTTTTTCAATATTATTGAAGC
ATTTATCAGGGTTATTGTCTCATGAGCGGATACATATTTGAATGTATTTAGAAAAATAAACAAATAGGGG
TTCCGCGCACATTTCCCCGAAAAGTGCCACCTGACGTC
Features (pLannotate 1.2.2; 22 found; start..end, strand, type, name):
     28..80      -  misc_feature   bom (fragment): basis of mobility region from pBR322
    235..614     +  enhancer       CMV enhancer: human cytomegalovirus immediate early enhancer
    615..818     +  promoter       CMV promoter: human cytomegalovirus (CMV) immediate early promoter
    814..847     +  LTR            5' LTR (truncated) (fragment): truncated 5' long terminal repeat (LTR) from HIV-1
    863..881     +  promoter       T7 promoter: promoter for bacteriophage T7 RNA polymerase
    954..1067    +  CDS            STIM1 (fragment): STIM1_HUMAN - Also known as GOK From Homo sapiens (Human).
   1053..1553    +  CDS            SAV_STRAV (fragment): Experimental evidence at protein level: Swiss-Prot protein existence level 1. The biological function of streptavidin is not known. Forms a strong non-covalent specific complex with biotin (one molecule of biotin per subunit of streptavidin). From Streptomyces avidinii.
   1646..1875    +  intron         chimeric intron: chimera between introns from adenovirus and immunoglobulin heavy chain genes
   2058..2520    +  misc_feature   IRES: internal ribosome entry site (IRES) of the encephalomyocarditis virus (EMCV)
   2547..2605    +  sig_peptide    IL-2 signal sequence: human interleukin-2 signal sequence
   2727..3440    +  CDS            EGFP: EGFP is a basic (constitutively fluorescent) green fluorescent protein published in 1996, derived from Aequorea victoria. It is reported to be a rapidly-maturing weak dimer with moderate acid sensitivity.
   3441..3758    +  CDS            CD59 (fragment): CD59_HUMAN - Also known as MIC11, MIN1, MIN2, MIN3, MSK21. Experimental evidence at protein level: Swiss-Prot protein existence level 1. The soluble form from urine retains its specific complement binding activity, but exhibits greatly reduced ability to inhibit MAC assembly on cell membranes. From Homo sapiens (Human).
   3781..3865    +  CDS            large T antigen (fragment): large T antigen from SV40 (simian virus 40)
   3888..4009    +  polyA_signal   SV40 poly(A) signal: SV40 polyadenylation signal
   4020..4071    +  polyA_signal   SV40 poly(A) signal (fragment): SV40 polyadenylation signal
   4135..4151    -  protein_bind   lac operator: The lac repressor binds to the lac operator to inhibit transcription in E. coli. This inhibition can be relieved by adding lactose or isopropyl-β-D-thiogalactopyranoside (IPTG). lac repressor encoded by lacI
   4159..4189    -  promoter       lac promoter: promoter for the E. coli lac operon
   4204..4225    -  protein_bind   CAP binding site: CAP binding activates transcription in the presence of cAMP. E. coli catabolite activator protein
   4238..4330    -  CDS            lacI (fragment): lac repressor; lacI; The lac repressor binds to the lac operator to inhibit transcription in E. coli. This inhibition can be relieved by adding lactose or isopropyl-β-D-thiogalactopyranoside (IPTG).
   4513..5101    -  rep_origin     ori: high-copy-number ColE1/pMB1/pBR322/pUC origin of replication
   5272..6132    -  CDS            AmpR: β-lactamase; bla; confers resistance to ampicillin, carbenicillin, and related antibiotics
   6133..6237    -  promoter       AmpR promoter: bla
