[The description below was written by a language model from this plasmid's Addgene catalogue record and pLannotate feature annotations shown in this document.]
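Description:
Str-KDEL_SBP-EGFP-CD59 is a bicistronic mammalian expression plasmid built on the pIRES-neo3 backbone and designed to synchronize the trafficking of human CD59 from the endoplasmic reticulum. It is maintained in E. coli through a high-copy ColE1/pUC-type origin and selected with ampicillin via the β-lactamase gene. No neomycin resistance cassette appears in the feature table, which is consistent with the position downstream of the IRES being occupied by the reporter rather than a mammalian selection marker.

A single CMV enhancer/promoter drives one transcript carrying two open reading frames. The first encodes core streptavidin preceded by a short fragment annotated as STIM1, which probably supplies an ER-targeting signal sequence. According to the catalogue name, it ends in a KDEL retrieval motif, so this "hook" protein resides in the ER lumen. A chimeric intron and an EMCV IRES follow, allowing cap-independent translation of the second cistron. This cistron comprises an IL-2 signal sequence, a streptavidin-binding peptide (SBP, named in the record but not annotated, presumably in the gap before EGFP), EGFP, and CD59 lacking its own signal peptide. An SV40 polyadenylation signal terminates the unit.

The two products work together as a retention-and-release system. SBP binds the ER-resident streptavidin, holding the fluorescent CD59 reporter in the ER. Adding biotin displaces SBP from streptavidin, releasing the cargo as a synchronous wave through the secretory pathway. The construct is therefore suited to live imaging of anterograde transport and surface delivery of CD59, a GPI-anchored protein. The associated study examined how RAB6 and microtubules direct secretion toward focal adhesions.
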