Addgene plasmid #222307: Str-KDEL_SBP-EGFP-CD59
Purpose: Synchronize the trafficking of CD59 from the ER.
Depositing lab: Franck Perez. Depositing organization: Institut Curie. Publication: RAB6 and microtubules restrict protein secretion to focal adhesions. Fourriere L, Kasri A, Gareil N, Bardin S, Bousquet H, Pereira D, Perez F, Goud B, Boncompain G, Miserey-Lenkei S. J Cell Biol. 2019 Jul 1;218(7):2215-2231. doi: 10.1083/jcb.201805002. Epub 2019 May 29. PubMed 31142554.
Backbone
  Vector backbone: pIRES-neo3
  Vector type: Mammalian Expression
Growth in bacteria
  Bacterial resistance: Ampicillin, 100 μg/mL
  Growth temperature: 37°C
  Growth strain: DH5alpha
  Copy number: High Copy
Gene/Insert
  Gene/Insert name: Streptavidin-KDEL and CD59 fused to SBP-EGFP (alt name: CD59)
  Species: H. sapiens (human)
  Mutation: signal peptide removed
  Entrez Gene: CD59 (a.k.a. 16.3A5, 1F5, EJ16, EJ30, EL32, G344, HRF-20, HRF20, MAC-IP, MACIF, MEM43, MIC11, MIN1, MIN2, MIN3, MIRL, MSK21, p18-20)
  Promoter: CMV
  Cloning method: Restriction Enzyme; 5′ cloning site Unknown (unknown if destroyed)
Terms and licenses: Academic/Nonprofit Terms; Industry Terms: Not Available to Industry
How to cite: Str-KDEL_SBP-EGFP-CD59 was a gift from Franck Perez (Addgene plasmid # 222307 ; http://n2t.net/addgene:222307 ; RRID:Addgene_222307)
